>Addgene plasmid #237584 | pMIHP-16237 C.HA.OLLAS | addgene full sequence | sequence record 477142 | Addgene NGS Result
TTTTCCCAGTCACGACGTTGTAAAACGACGGCGCAAGGAATGGTGCATGCAAGGAGATGGCGCCCAACAG
TCCCCCGGCCACGGGGCCTGCCACCATACCCACGCCGAAACAAGCGCTCATGAGCCCGAAGTGGCGAGCC
CGATCTTCCCCATCGGTGATGTCGGCGATATAGGCGCCAGCAACCGCACCTGTGGCGCCGGTGATGCCGG
CCACGATGCGTCCGGCGTAGAGGCGATTAGTCCAATTTGTTAAAGACAGGATATCAGTGGTCCAGGCTCT
AGTTTTGACTCAACAATATCACCAGCTGAAGCCTATAGAGTACGAGCCATAGATAAAATAAAAGATTTTA
TTTAGTCTCCAGAAAAAGGGGGGAATGAAAGACCCCACCTGTAGGTTTGGCAAGCTAGCTTAAGTAACGC
CATTTTGCAAGGCATGGAAAATACATAACTGAGAATAGAGAAGTTCAGATCAAGGTTAGGAACAGAGAGA
CAGCAGAATATGGGCCAAACAGGATATCTGTGGTAAGCAGTTCCTGCCCCGGCTCAGGGCCAAGAACAGA
TGGTCCCCAGATGCGGTCCCGCCCTCAGCAGTTTCTAGAGAACCATCAGATGTTTCCAGGGTGCCCCAAG
GACCTGAAATGACCCTGTGCCTTATTTGAACTAACCAATCAGTTCGCTTCTCGCTTCTGTTCGCGCGCTT
CTGCTCCCCGAGCTCAATAAAAGAGCCCACAACCCCTCACTCGGCGCGCCAGTCCTCCGATAGACTGCGT
CGCCCGGGTACCCGTATTCCCAATAAAGCCTCTTGCTGTTTGCATCCGAATCGTGGACTCGCTGATCCTT
GGGAGGGTCTCCTCAGATTGATTGACTGCCCACCTCGGGGGTCTTTCATTTGGAGGTTCCACCGAGATTT
GGAGACCCCTGCCCAGGGACCACCGACCCCCCCGCCGGGAGGTAAGCTGGCCAGCGGTCGTTTCGTGTCT
GTCTCTGTCTTTGTGCGTGTTTGTGCCGGCATCTAATGTTTGCGCCTGCGTCTGTACTAGTTAGCTAACT
AGCTCTGTATCTGGCGGACCCGTGGTGGAACTGACGAGTTCTGAACACCCGGCCGCAACCCTGGGAGACG
TCCCAGGGACTTTGGGGGCCGTTTTTGTGGCCCGACCTGAGGAAGGGAGTCGATGTGGAATCCGACCCCG
TCAGGATATGTGGTTCTGGTAGGAGACGAGAACCTAAAACAGTTCCCGCCTCCGTCTGAATTTTTGCTTT
CGGTTTGGAACCGAAGCCGCGCGTCTTGTCTGCTGCAGCGCTGCAGCATCGTTCTGTGTTGTCTCTGTCT
GACTGTGTTTCTGTATTTGTCTGAAAATTAGGGCCAGACTGTTACCACTCCCTTAAGTTTGACCTTAGGT
CACTGGAAAGATGTCGAGCGGATCGCTCACAACCAGTCGGTAGATGTCAAGAAGAGACGTTGGGTTACCT
TCTGCTCTGCAGAATGGCCAACCTTTAACGTCGGATGGCCGCGAGACGGCACCTTTAACCGAGACCTCAT
CACCCAGGTTAAGATCAAGGTCTTTTCACCTGGCCCGCATGGACACCCAGACCAGGTCCCCTACATCGTG
ACCTGGGAAGCCTTGGCTTTTGACCCCCCTCCCTGGGTCAAGCCCTTTGTACACCCTAAGCCTCCGCCTC
CTCTTCCTCCATCCGCCCCGTCTCTCCCCCTTGAACCTCCTCGTTCGACCCCGCCTCGATCCTCCCTTTA
TCCAGCCCTCACTCCTTCTCTAGGCGCCGGAATTCCGAACAGTCTTCCGTAATAGAAGACACAAGGCTCG
AGCGGGATCAATTCCGCCCCCCCCCTAACGTTACTGGCCGAAGCCGCTTGGAATAAGGCCGGTGTGCGTT
TGTCTATATGTTATTTTCCACCATATTGCCGTCTTTTGGCAATGTGAGGGCCCGGAAACCTGGCCCTGTC
TTCTTGACGAGCATTCCTAGGGGTCTTTCCCCTCTCGCCAAAGGAATGCAAGGTCTGTTGAATGTCGTGA
AGGAAGCAGTTCCTCTGGAAGCTTCTTGAAGACAAACAACGTCTGTAGCGACCCTTTGCAGGCAGCGGAA
CCCCCCACCTGGCGACAGGTGCCTCTGCGGCCAAAAGCCACGTGTATAAGATACACCTGCAAAGGCGGCA
CAACCCCAGTGCCACGTTGTGAGTTGGATAGTTGTGGAAAGAGTCAAATGGCTCTCCTCAAGCGTATTCA
ACAAGGGGCTGAAGGATGCCCAGAAGGTACCCCATTGTATGGGATCTGATCTGGGGCCTCGGTGCACATG
CTTTACATGTGTTTAGTCGAGGTTAAAAAAACGTCTAGGCCCCCCGAACCACGGGGACGTGGTTTTCCTT
TGAAAAACACGATAATACCATGCCAGAGCCTTCTAAGTCTGCACCAGCCCCTAAGAAGGGATCTAAGAAA
GCCATCTCTAAGGCGCAGAAGAAGGATGGCAAGAAGCGCAAGCGCAGCCGCAAGGAGAGCTATTCGGTGT
ACGTGTACAAGGTGCTGAAGCAAGTGCACCCCGACACCGGCATCTCCTCCAAGGCCATGGGCATCATGAA
CTCGTTCGTGAACGACATCTTCGAGCGCATCGCGAGCGAGGCGTCCCGCCTGGCGCATTACAACAAGCGC
TCGACCATCACGTCCCGGGAGATCCAGACGGCCGTGCGCCTGCTGCTGCCCGGGGAGCTGGCCAAGCACG
CCGTGTCGGAGGGCACTAAGGCCGTCACCAAGTACACCAGCTCCAAGGACCCACCGGTCGCCACCGGATC
CACGGTCGCCACCATGGGCGAGGACCAGGTGGACCCCAGGCTGATCGACGGCAAGGGAGGAGGCGGGGGA
GGGTACCCATACGATGTGCCAGATTACGCTGGAGGAGGCGGGGGAGGGAGCGGCTTCGCCAACGAGCTGG
GCCCCAGGCTGATGGGCAAGTGCGGCATGCTGATGGTGTAAGCGGCCGCGACTCTAGAGTCGACCTGCAG
GCATGCAAGCTTCAGGTAGCCGGCTAACGTTAACAACCGGTACCTCTAGAACTATAGCTAGCATGCGCAA
ATTTAAAGCGCTGATATCGATAAAATAAAAGATTTTATTTAGTCTCCAGAAAAAGGGGGGAATGAAAGAC
CCCACCTGTAGGTTTGGCAAGCTAGCTTAAGTAACGCCATTTTGCAAGGCATGGAAAATACATAACTGAG
AATAGAGAAGTTCAGATCAAGGTTAGGAACAGAGAGACAGCAGAATATGGGCCAAACAGGATATCTGTGG
TAAGCAGTTCCTGCCCCGGCTCAGGGCCAAGAACAGATGGTCCCCAGATGCGGTCCCGCCCTCAGCAGTT
TCTAGAGAACCATCAGATGTTTCCAGGGTGCCCCAAGGACCTGAAATGACCCTGTGCCTTATTTGAACTA
ACCAATCAGTTCGCTTCTCGCTTCTGTTCGCGCGCTTCTGCTCCCCGAGCTCAATAAAAGAGCCCACAAC
CCCTCACTCGGCGCGCCAGTCCTCCGATAGACTGCGTCGCCCGGGTACCCGTGTATCCAATAAACCCTCT
TGCAGTTGCATCCGACTTGTGGTCTCGCTGTTCCTTGGGAGGGTCTCCTCTGAGTGATTGACTACCCGTC
AGCGGGGGTCTTTCATGGGTAACAGTTTCTTGAAGTTGGAGAACAACATTCTGAGGGTAGGAGTCGAATA
TTAAGTAATCCTGACTCAATTAGCCACTGTTTTGAATCCACATACTCCAATACTCCTGAAATAGTTCATT
ATGGACAGCGCAGAAAGAGCTGGGGAGAATTGTGAAATTGTTATCCGCTCACAATTCCACACAACATACG
AGCCGGAAGCATAAAGTGTAAAGCCTGGGGTGCCTAATGAGTGAGCTAACTCACATTAATTGCGTTGCGC
TCACTGCCCGCTTTCCAGTCGGGAAACCTGTCGTGCCAGCTGCATTAATGAATCGGCCAACGCGCGGGGA
GAGGCGGTTTGCGTATTGGGCGCTCTTCCGCTTCCTCGCTCACTGACTCGCTGCGCTCGGTCGTTCGGCT
GCGGCGAGCGGTATCAGCTCACTCAAAGGCGGTAATACGGTTATCCACAGAATCAGGGGATAACGCAGGA
AAGAACATGTGAGCAAAAGGCCAGCAAAAGGCCAGGAACCGTAAAAAGGCCGCGTTGCTGGCGTTTTTCC
ATAGGCTCCGCCCCCCTGACGAGCATCACAAAAATCGACGCTCAAGTCAGAGGTGGCGAAACCCGACAGG
ACTATAAAGATACCAGGCGTTTCCCCCTGGAAGCTCCCTCGTGCGCTCTCCTGTTCCGACCCTGCCGCTT
ACCGGATACCTGTCCGCCTTTCTCCCTTCGGGAAGCGTGGCGCTTTCTCATAGCTCACGCTGTAGGTATC
TCAGTTCGGTGTAGGTCGTTCGCTCCAAGCTGGGCTGTGTGCACGAACCCCCCGTTCAGCCCGACCGCTG
CGCCTTATCCGGTAACTATCGTCTTGAGTCCAACCCGGTAAGACACGACTTATCGCCACTGGCAGCAGCC
ACTGGTAACAGGATTAGCAGAGCGAGGTATGTAGGCGGTGCTACAGAGTTCTTGAAGTGGTGGCCTAACT
ACGGCTACACTAGAAGAACAGTATTTGGTATCTGCGCTCTGCTGAAGCCAGTTACCTTCGGAAAAAGAGT
TGGTAGCTCTTGATCCGGCAAACAAACCACCGCTGGTAGCGGTGGTTTTTTTGTTTGCAAGCAGCAGATT
ACGCGCAGAAAAAAAGGATCTCAAGAAGATCCTTTGATCTTTTCTACGGGGTCTGACGCTCAGTGGAACG
AAAACTCACGTTAAGGGATTTTGGTCATGAGATTATCAAAAAGGATCTTCACCTAGATCCTTTTAAATTA
AAAATGAAGTTTTAAATCAATCTAAAGTATATATGAGTAAACTTGGTCTGACAGTTACCAATGCTTAATC
AGTGAGGCACCTATCTCAGCGATCTGTCTATTTCGTTCATCCATAGTTGCCTGACTCCCCGTCGTGTAGA
TAACTACGATACGGGAGGGCTTACCATCTGGCCCCAGTGCTGCAATGATACCGCGAGACCCACGCTCACC
GGCTCCAGATTTATCAGCAATAAACCAGCCAGCCGGAAGGGCCGAGCGCAGAAGTGGTCCTGCAACTTTA
TCCGCCTCCATCCAGTCTATTAATTGTTGCCGGGAAGCTAGAGTAAGTAGTTCGCCAGTTAATAGTTTGC
GCAACGTTGTTGCCATTGCTACAGGCATCGTGGTGTCACGCTCGTCGTTTGGTATGGCTTCATTCAGCTC
CGGTTCCCAACGATCAAGGCGAGTTACATGATCCCCCATGTTGTGCAAAAAAGCGGTTAGCTCCTTCGGT
CCTCCGATCGTTGTCAGAAGTAAGTTGGCCGCAGTGTTATCACTCATGGTTATGGCAGCACTGCATAATT
CTCTTACTGTCATGCCATCCGTAAGATGCTTTTCTGTGACTGGTGAGTACTCAACCAAGTCATTCTGAGA
ATAGTGTATGCGGCGACCGAGTTGCTCTTGCCCGGCGTCAATACGGGATAATACCGCGCCACATAGCAGA
ACTTTAAAAGTGCTCATCATTGGAAAACGTTCTTCGGGGCGAAAACTCTCAAGGATCTTACCGCTGTTGA
GATCCAGTTCGATGTAACCCACTCGTGCACCCAACTGATCTTCAGCATCTTTTACTTTCACCAGCGTTTC
TGGGTGAGCAAAAACAGGAAGGCAAAATGCCGCAAAAAAGGGAATAAGGGCGACACGGAAATGTTGAATA
CTCATACTCTTCCTTTTTCAATATTATTGAAGCATTTATCAGGGTTATTGTCTCATGAGCGGATACATAT
TTGAATGTATTTAGAAAAATAAACAAATAGGGGTTCCGCGCACATTTCCCCGAAAAGTGCCACCTGACGT
CTAAGAAACCATTATTATCATGACATTAACCTATAAAAATAGGCGTATCACGAGGCCCTTTCGTCTCGCG
CGTTTCGGTGATGACGGTGAAAACCTCTGACACATGCAGCTCCCGGAGACGGTCACAGCTTGTCTGTAAG
CGGATGCCGGGAGCAGACAAGCCCGTCAGGGCGCGTCAGCGGGTGTTGGCGGGTGTCGGGGCTGGCTTAA
CTATGCGGCATCAGAGCAGATTGTACTGAGAGTGCACCATATGCGGTGTGAAATACCGCACAGATGCGTA
AGGAGAAAATACCGCATCAGGCGCCATTCGCCATTCAGGCTGCGCAACTGTTGGGAAGGGCGATCGGTGC
GGGCCTCTTCGCTATTACGCCAGCTGGCGAAAGGGGGATGTGCTGCAAGGCGATTAAGTTGGGTAACGCC
AGGG
Features (pLannotate 1.2.2; 20 found; start..end, strand, type, name):
     32..233     -  CDS            TcR (fragment): tetracycline efflux protein; tet; confers resistance to tetracycline
    234..332     +  CDS            env (fragment): murine leukemia virus gPr80 envelope polyprotein precursor; env; proteolytically cleaved into gp70SU and p15TM subunits
    374..890     +  LTR            5' LTR: 5' long terminal repeat from murine embryonic stem cell virus
    954..1295    +  misc_feature   MESV Ψ: packaging signal of murine embryonic stem cell virus
   1362..1778    +  CDS            gag (truncated): truncated Moloney murine leukemia virus (MMLV) gag gene lacking the start codon
   1837..2397    +  misc_feature   IRES: internal ribosome entry site (IRES) of the encephalomyocarditis virus (EMCV)
   2400..2777    +  CDS            H2bc3: H2B1B_MOUSE - Also known as Hist1h2bb Experimental evidence at protein level: Swiss-Prot protein existence level 1. Core component of nucleosome. Nucleosomes wrap and compact DNA into chromatin, limiting DNA accessibility to the cellular machineries which require DNA as a template. Histones thereby play a central role in transcription regulation, DNA repair, DNA replication and chromosomal stability. DNA accessibility is regulated via a complex set of post-translational modifications of histones, also called histone code, and nucleosome remodeling. From Mus musculus (Mouse).
   2874..2900    +  CDS            3xHA (fragment): three tandem HA epitope tags
   2992..3022    +  misc_feature   MCS (fragment): pUC18/19 multiple cloning site
   3142..3656    +  LTR            3' LTR: 3' long terminal repeat from murine embryonic stem cell virus
   3818..3834    -  protein_bind   lac operator: The lac repressor binds to the lac operator to inhibit transcription in E. coli. This inhibition can be relieved by adding lactose or isopropyl-β-D-thiogalactopyranoside (IPTG). lac repressor encoded by lacI
   3842..3872    -  promoter       lac promoter: promoter for the E. coli lac operon
   3887..3908    -  protein_bind   CAP binding site: CAP binding activates transcription in the presence of cAMP. E. coli catabolite activator protein
   3921..4013    -  CDS            lacI (fragment): lac repressor; lacI; The lac repressor binds to the lac operator to inhibit transcription in E. coli. This inhibition can be relieved by adding lactose or isopropyl-β-D-thiogalactopyranoside (IPTG).
   4196..4784    -  rep_origin     ori: high-copy-number ColE1/pMB1/pBR322/pUC origin of replication
   4955..5815    -  CDS            AmpR: β-lactamase; bla; confers resistance to ampicillin, carbenicillin, and related antibiotics
   5816..5920    -  promoter       AmpR promoter: bla
   6015..6050    +  CDS            rop (fragment): Rop protein, which maintains plasmids at low copy number; rop
   6152..6251    +  misc_feature   bom (fragment): basis of mobility region from pBR322
   6257..32      -  CDS            lacZα (fragment) (across the origin): LacZα fragment of β-galactosidase; lacZ fragment
