[The description below was written by a language model from this plasmid's Addgene catalogue record and pLannotate feature annotations shown in this document.]
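Description:
pMIHP-16237 C.HA.OLLAS is an empty gammaretroviral backbone from the pMIHP series, which the record says was derived from pMIGII by replacing the GFP reporter with histone-linked epitope tags. It is propagated in E. coli through a high-copy ColE1/pUC-type origin and selected with ampicillin via the β-lactamase gene and its promoter. The remaining bacterial features (fragments of TcR, lacI, lacZα, rop and bom, plus a lac promoter/operator) are non-functional remnants of earlier cloning vectors.

The viral cassette is bounded by murine embryonic stem cell virus 5' and 3' LTRs. The 5' LTR drives transcription of the genomic RNA, and the MESV Ψ packaging signal, together with a truncated, start-codon-less MMLV gag segment, supports encapsidation when packaging functions are supplied in trans. No gene of interest is present; the space between gag and the EMCV IRES is presumably where an insert would be cloned, although the record does not describe the cloning site. Downstream of the IRES, a mouse histone H2B coding sequence (H2bc3) takes the place of GFP. It is followed by an annotated HA epitope; the catalogue lists C, HA and OLLAS as the tags, but only HA was detected by the automated annotation. The IRES allows cap-independent translation of this tagged histone from the same transcript as any upstream insert, so transduced cells carry a nuclear, antibody-detectable marker.

The record calls this a "Flow Code" plasmid, which suggests that the particular C/HA/OLLAS combination acts as an epitope barcode that can be read by flow cytometry. The record also says the plasmid is to be used with mRNAs but gives no further detail.
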