Addgene plasmid #237584: pMIHP-16237 C.HA.OLLAS
Purpose: (Empty Backbone) C.HA.OLLAS Flow Code Plasmid This plasmid is to be used with mRNAs.
Depositing lab: Adrian Liston. Depositing organization: Babraham Institute.
Backbone
  Vector backbone: p.MIHP — made from p.MIGII with the GFP element being replaced with the histone epitopes
  Vector type: Retroviral
  Tag / fusion protein: C; HA; OLLAS
Growth in bacteria
  Bacterial resistance: Ampicillin, 100 μg/mL
  Growth temperature: 30°C
  Growth strain: NEB Stable
  Copy number: Unknown
Gene/Insert
  Gene/Insert name: None
Terms and licenses: Academic/Nonprofit Terms; Industry Terms: Not Available to Industry
How to cite: pMIHP-16237 C.HA.OLLAS was a gift from Adrian Liston (Addgene plasmid # 237584 ; http://n2t.net/addgene:237584 ; RRID:Addgene_237584)
